>Addgene plasmid #73424 | pETM6-4A6-mCherry | depositor full sequence | sequence record 135324 | Full Sequence
CGGGAATTGTGAGCGGATAACAATTCCCCTCTAGAAATAATTTTGTTTAACTTTAAGAAGGAGATATACA
TATGGTTTCAAAAGGCGAAGAAGACAACATGGCGATTATCAAGGAATTTATGCGTTTCAAGGTCCACATG
GAAGGCAGCGTCAATGGTCACGAATTTGAAATTGAAGGCGAAGGTGAAGGCCGTCCGTATGAAGGCACCC
AGACGGCAAAACTGAAGGTCACCAAAGGCGGTCCGCTGCCGTTTGCTTGGGATATTCTGTCACCGCAATT
CATGTATGGTTCGAAAGCGTACGTTAAGCATCCGGCCGATATCCCGGACTATCTGAAACTGTCCTTTCCG
GAAGGCTTCAAATGGGAACGTGTTATGAACTTCGAAGATGGCGGTGTGGTTACCGTCACGCAGGATAGCT
CTCTGCAAGACGGTGAATTTATTTATAAAGTGAAGCTGCGCGGCACCAATTTCCCGAGCGATGGTCCGGT
TATGCAGAAAAAGACGATGGGCTGGGAAGCGAGTTCCGAACGTATGTACCCGGAAGACGGTGCCCTGAAA
GGCGAAATCAAGCAGCGCCTGAAACTGAAGGATGGCGGTCACTATGACGCAGAAGTGAAAACCACGTACA
AGGCTAAAAAGCCGGTCCAACTGCCGGGTGCATACAACGTGAACATCAAGCTGGATATCACCAGCCATAA
CGAAGACTATACGATCGTTGAACAGTACGAACGTGCAGAAGGCCGCCACTCTACCGGCGGTATGGATGAA
CTGTACAAATAAGGTACCCTCGAGTCTGGTAAAGAAACCGCTGCTGCGAAATTTGAACGCCAGCACATGG
ACTCGTCTACTAGTCGCAGCTTAATTAACCTAAACTGCTGCCACCGCTGAGCAATAACTAGCATAACCCC
TTGGGGCCTCTAAACGGGTCTTGAGGGGTTTTTTGCTAGCGAAAGGAGGAGTCGACTATATCCGGATTGG
CGAATGGG
[124 nt withheld, positions 989-1112]
C
[91 nt withheld, positions 1114-1204]
A
[49 nt withheld, positions 1206-1254]
CCTTTGACGTTGGAGTCCACGTTCTTT
[37 nt withheld, positions 1282-1318]
ACCCTATCTCGGTCTATTCTTTTGATTTATAAGGGATTTTGCCGATTTCGGCCTATTGGTTAAAAAATGA
GCTGATTTAACAAAAATTTAACGCGAATTTTAACAAAATATTAACGTTTACAATTTCTGGCGGCACGATG
GCATGAGATTATCAAAAAGGATCTTCACCTAGATCCTTTTAAATTAAAAATGAAGTTTTAAATCAATCTA
AAGTATATATGAGTAAACTTGGTCTGACAGTTACCAATGCTTAATCAGTGAGGCACCTATCTCAGCGATC
TGTCTATTTCGTTCATCCATAGTTGCCTGACTCCCCGTCGTGTAGATAACTACGATACGGGAGGGCTTAC
CATCTGGCCCCAGTGCTGCAATGATACCGCGAGACCCACGCTCACCGGCTCCAGATTTATCAGCAATAAA
CCAGCCAGCCGGAAGGGCCGAGCGCAGAAGTGGTCCTGCAACTTTATCCGCCTCCATCCAGTCTATTAAT
TGTTGCCGGGAAGCTAGAGTAAGTAGTTCGCCAGTTAATAGTTTGCGCAACGTTGTTGCCATTGCTACAG
GCATCGTGGTGTCACGCTCGTCGTTTGGTATGGCTTCATTCAGCTCCGGTTCCCAACGATCAAGGCGAGT
TACATGATCCCCCATGTTGTGCAAAAAAGCGGTTAGCTCCTTCGGTCCTCCGATCGTTGTCAGAAGTAAG
TTGGCCGCAGTGTTATCACTCATGGTTATGGCAGCACTGCATAATTCTCTTACTGTCATGCCATCCGTAA
GATGCTTTTCTGTGACTGGTGAGTACTCAACCAAGTCATTCTGAGAATAGTGTATGCGGCGACCGAGTTG
CTCTTGCCCGGCGTCAATACGGGATAATACCGCGCCACATAGCAGAACTTTAAAAGTGCTCATCATTGGA
AAACGTTCTTCGGGGCGAAAACTCTCAAGGATCTTACCGCTGTTGAGATCCAGTTCGATGTAACCCACTC
GTGCACCCAACTGATCTTCAGCATCTTTTACTTTCACCAGCGTTTCTGGGTGAGCAAAAACAGGAAGGCA
AAATGCCGCAAAAAAGGGAATAAGGGCGACACGGAAATGTTGAATACTCATACTCTTCCTTTTTCAATCA
TGATTGAAGCATTTATCAGGGTTATTGTCTCATGAGCGGATACATATTTGAATGTATTTAGAAAAATAAA
CAAATAGGTCATGACCAAAATCCCTTAACGTGAGTTTTCGTTCCACTGAGCGTCAGACCCCGTAGAAAAG
ATCAAAGGATCTTCTTGAGATCCTTTTTTTCTGCGCGTAATCTGCTGCTTGCAAACAAAAAAACCACCGC
TACCAGCGGTGGTTTGTTTGCCGGATCAAGAGCTACCAACTCTTTTTCCGAAGGTAACTGGCTTCAGCAG
AGCGCAGATACCAAATACTGTCCTTCTAGTGTAGCCGTAGTTAGGCCACCACTTCAAGAACTCTGTAGCA
CCGCCTACATACCTCGCTCTGCTAATCCTGTTACCAGTGGCTGCTGCCAGTGGCGATAAGTCGTGTCTTA
CCGGGTTGGACTCAAGACGATAGTTACCGGATAAGGCGCAGCGGTCGGGCTGAACGGGGGGTTCGTGCAC
ACAGCCCAGCTTGGAGCGAACGACCTACACCGAACTGAGATACCTACAGCGTGAGCTATGAGAAAGCGCC
ACGCTTCCCGAAGGGAGAAAGGCGGACAGGTATCCGGTAAGCGGCAGGGTCGGAACAGGAGAGCGCACGA
GGGAGCTTCCAGGGGGAAACGCCTGGTATCTTTATAGTCCTGTCGGGTTTCGCCACCTCTGACTTGAGCG
TCGATTTTTGTGATGCTCGTCAGGGGGGCGGAGCCTATGGAAAAACGCCAGCAACGCGGCCTTTTTACGG
TTCCTGGCCTTTTGCTGGCCTTTTGCTCACATGTTCTTTCCTGCGTTATCCCCTGATTCTGTGGATAACC
GTATTACCGCCTTTGAGTGAGCTGATACCGCTCGCCGCAGCCGAACGACCGAGCGCAGCGAGTCAGTGAG
CGAGGAAGCGGAAGAGCGCCTGATGCGGTATTTTCTCCTTACGCATCTGTGCGGTATTTCACACCGCATA
TATGGTGCACTCTCAGTACAATCTGCTCTGATGCCGCATAGTTAAGCCAGTATACACTCCGCTATCGCTA
CGTGACTGGGTCATGGCTGCGCCCCGACACCCGCCAACACCCGCTGACGCGCCCTGACGGGCTTGTCTGC
TCCCGGCATCCGCTTACAGACAAGCTGTGACCGTCTCCGGGAGCTGCATGTGTCAGAGGTTTTCACCGTC
ATCACCGAAACGCGCGAGGCAGCTGCGGTAAAGCTCATCAGCGTGGTCGTGAAGCGATTCACAGATGTCT
GCCTGTTCATCCGCGTCCAGCTCGTTGAGTTTCTCCAGAAGCGTTAATGTCTGGCTTCTGATAAAGCGGG
CCATGTTAAGGGCGGTTTTTTCCTGTTTGGTCACTGATGCCTCCGTGTAAGGGGGATTTCTGTTCATGGG
GGTAATGATACCGATGAAACGAGAGAGGATGCTCACGATACGGGTTACTGATGATGAACATGCCCGGTTA
CTGGAACGTTGTGAGGGTAAACAACTGGCGGTATGGATGCGGCGGGACCAGAGAAAAATCACTCAGGGTC
AATGCCAGCGCTTCGTTAATACAGATGTAGGTGTTCCACAGGGTAGCCAGCAGCATCCTGCGATGCAGAT
CCGGAACATAATGGTGCAGGGCGCTGACTTCCGCGTTTCCAGACTTTACGAAACACGGAAACCGAAGACC
ATTCATGTTGTTGCTCAGGTCGCAGACGTTTTGCAGCAGCAGTCGCTTCACGTTCGCTCGCGTATCGGTG
ATTCATTCTGCTAACCAGTAAGGCAACCCCGCCAGCCTAGCCGGGTCCTCAACGACAGGAGCACGATCAT
GCTAGTCATGCCCCGCGCCCACCGGAAGGAGCTGACTGGGTTGAAGGCTCTCAAGGGCATCGGTCGAGAT
CCCGGTGCCTAATGAGTGAGCTAACTTACATTAATTGCGTTGCGCTCACTGCCCGCTTTCCAGTCGGGAA
ACCTGTCGTGCCAGCTGCATTAATGAATCGGCCAACGCGCGGGGAGAGGCGGTTTGCGTATTGGGCGCCA
GGGTGGTTTTTCTTTTCACCAGTGAGACGGGCAACAGCTGATTGCCCTTCACCGCCTGGCCCTGAGAGAG
TTGCAGCAAGCGGTCCACGCTGGTTTGCCCCAGCAGGCGAAAATCCTGTTTGATGGTGGTTAACGGCGGG
ATATAACATGAGCTGTCTTCGGTATCGTCGTATCCCACTACCGAGATGTCCGCACCAACGCGCAGCCCGG
ACTCGGTAATGGCGCGCATTGCGCCCAGCGCCATCTGATCGTTGGCAACCAGCATCGCAGTGGGAACGAT
GCCCTCATTCAGCATTTGCATGGTTTGTTGAAAACCGGACATGGCACTCCAGTCGCCTTCCCGTTCCGCT
ATCGGCTGAATTTGATTGCGAGTGAGATATTTATGCCAGCCAGCCAGACGCAGACGCGCCGAGACAGAAC
TTAATGGGCCCGCTAACAGCGCGATTTGCTGGTGACCCAATGCGACCAGATGCTCCACGCCCAGTCGCGT
ACCGTCTTCATGGGAGAAAATAATACTGTTGATGGGTGTCTGGTCAGAGACATCAAGAAATAACGCCGGA
ACATTAGTGCAGGCAGCTTCCACAGCAATGGCATCCTGGTCATCCAGCGGATAGTTAATGATCAGCCCAC
TGACGCGTTGCGCGAGAAGATTGTGCACCGCCGCTTTACAGGCTTCGACGCCGCTTCGTTCTACCATCGA
CACCACCACGCTGGCACCCAGTTGATCGGCGCGAGATTTAATCGCCGCGACAATTTGCGACGGCGCGTGC
AGGGCCAGACTGGAGGTGGCAACGCCAATCAGCAACGACTGTTTGCCCGCCAGTTGTTGTGCCACGCGGT
TGGGAATGTAATTCAGCTCCGCCATCGCCGCTTCCACTTTTTCCCGCGTTTTCGCAGAAACGTGGCTGGC
CTGGTTCACCACGCGGGAAACGGTCTGATAAGAGACACCGGCATACTCTGCGACATCGTATAACGTTACT
GGTTTCACATTCACCACCCTGAATTGACTCTCTTCCGGGCGCTATCATGCCATACCGCGAAAGGTTTTGC
GCCATTCGATGGTGTCCGGGATCTCGACGCTCTCCCTTATGCGACTCCTGCATTAGGAAGCAGCCCAGTA
GTAGGTTGAGGCCGTTGAGCACCGCCGCCGCAAGGAATGGTGCATGCAAGGAGATGGCGCCCAACAGTCC
CCCGGCCACGGGGCCTGCCACCATACCCACGCCGAAACAAGCGCTCATGAGCCCGAAGTGGCGAGCCCGA
TCTTCCCCATCGGTGATGTCGGCGATATAGGCGCCAGCAACCGCACCTGTGGCGCCGGTGATGCCGGCCA
CGATGCGTCCGGCGTAGCCTAGGATCGAGATCGATCTCGATCCCGCGAAATTAATACGACTCACTACC
Features (pLannotate 1.2.2; 18 found; start..end, strand, type, name):
      3..27      +  protein_bind   lac operator: The lac repressor binds to the lac operator to inhibit transcription in E. coli. This inhibition can be relieved by adding lactose or isopropyl-β-D-thiogalactopyranoside (IPTG). lac repressor encoded by lacI
     42..64      +  RBS            RBS: efficient ribosome binding site from bacteriophage T7 gene 10 (Olins and Rangwala, 1989)
     72..779     +  CDS            mCherry: mCherry is a basic (constitutively fluorescent) red fluorescent protein published in 2004, derived from Discosoma sp.. It is reported to be a very rapidly-maturing monomer with low acid sensitivity.
    801..842     +  CDS            S-Tag (fragment): affinity and epitope tag derived from pancreatic ribonuclease A
    898..945     +  terminator     T7 terminator: transcription terminator for bacteriophage T7 RNA polymerase
    989..1444    +  rep_origin     f1 ori (sequence partly withheld): f1 bacteriophage origin of replication; arrow indicates direction of (+) strand synthesis
   1559..2419    -  CDS            AmpR: β-lactamase; bla; confers resistance to ampicillin, carbenicillin, and related antibiotics
   2420..2512    -  promoter       AmpR promoter: bla
   2593..3181    +  rep_origin     ori: high-copy-number ColE1/pMB1/pBR322/pUC origin of replication
   3367..3509    -  misc_feature   bom: basis of mobility region from pBR322
   3611..3802    -  CDS            rop: Rop protein, which maintains plasmids at low copy number; rop
   3819..4199    +  CDS            YPB1_ECOLX: Protein predicted: Swiss-Prot protein existence level 4. From Escherichia coli.
   4261..4325    -  CDS            TcR (fragment): tetracycline efflux protein; tet; confers resistance to tetracycline
   4340..4361    -  protein_bind   CAP binding site: CAP binding activates transcription in the presence of cAMP. E. coli catabolite activator protein
   4374..5456    -  CDS            lacI: lac repressor; lacI; The lac repressor binds to the lac operator to inhibit transcription in E. coli. This inhibition can be relieved by adding lactose or isopropyl-β-D-thiogalactopyranoside (IPTG).
   5457..5534    -  promoter       lacI promoter: lacI
   5542..5815    -  CDS            TcR (fragment): tetracycline efflux protein; tet; confers resistance to tetracycline
   5847..5864    +  intron         CMV intron (fragment): modified intron A from human cytomegalovirus (CMV)
