[The description below was written by a language model from this plasmid's Addgene catalogue record and pLannotate feature annotations shown in this document.]
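Description:
pETM6-4A6-mCherry is a bacterial expression reporter plasmid built on the pETM6 backbone, a pET-style vector for E. coli. It is selected with ampicillin through the β-lactamase gene and its bla promoter, and it replicates from a ColE1/pMB1-type origin. The catalogue lists it as high copy, although the feature table also annotates the pBR322-derived bom region and a rop gene, which is normally associated with reduced copy number. An f1 origin is present for single-stranded DNA production. The short tetracycline-resistance fragments are backbone remnants rather than functional markers, and the very short "CMV intron" hit is most likely a spurious annotation.

The payload is an E. coli codon-optimized mCherry coding sequence driven by promoter 4A6, a synthetic orthogonal variant of the hybrid T7-lac promoter generated by degenerate site-directed mutagenesis of the T7-lac promoter region. The variant promoter itself is not called in the feature table, presumably because its sequence diverges from the standard T7 promoter. It would lie at the junction of the circular map just upstream of the annotated lac operator. The operator is followed by the T7 gene 10 ribosome binding site, mCherry, a downstream S-Tag fragment and the T7 terminator. A plasmid-borne lacI gene with its own promoter supplies the lac repressor, so expression should depend on a host providing T7 RNA polymerase and be inducible with IPTG.

According to the record, the plasmid belongs to a set of promoter variants designed to be individually repressible by CRISPR/dCas9, giving modular, tuneable control of metabolic pathway flux. Here mCherry fluorescence serves as the readout of the strength and repression of promoter 4A6.
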