Addgene plasmid #73424: pETM6-4A6-mCherry
Purpose: Reporter plasmid encoding mCherry, codon optimized for E. coli, transcriptionally driven by orthogonal T7-lac promoter variant 4A6.
Depositing lab: Mattheos Koffas. Depositing organization: Rensselaer Polytechnic Institute. Publication: Rapid generation of CRISPR/dCas9-regulated, orthogonally repressible hybrid T7-lac promoters for modular, tuneable control of metabolic pathway fluxes in Escherichia coli. Cress BF, Jones JA, Kim DC, Leitz QD, Englaender JA, Collins SM, Linhardt RJ, Koffas MA. Nucleic Acids Res. 2016 Apr 13. pii: gkw231. 10.1093/nar/gkw231 PubMed 27079979.
Backbone
  Vector backbone: pETM6
  Backbone manufacturer: Koffas Lab, Addgene Plasmid #49795
  Backbone size w/o insert (bp): 5147
  Vector type: Bacterial Expression, CRISPR, Synthetic Biology
Growth in bacteria
  Bacterial resistance: Ampicillin, 100 μg/mL
  Growth temperature: 37°C
  Growth strain: DH5alpha
  Copy number: High Copy
Gene/Insert
  Gene/Insert name: Promoter 4A6 (orthogonal T7-lac variant)
  Species: Synthetic
  Promoter: P4A6 (orthogonal T7-lac variant)
  Cloning method: Unknown
  Sequencing primers: 5′ pBRrevBam; 3′ T7 terminal
Terms and licenses: Academic/Nonprofit Terms; Industry Terms: Not Available to Industry
Depositor comments: Constructed using degenerate site directed mutagenesis of T7-lac promoter region. Also encodes mCherry reporter.
How to cite: pETM6-4A6-mCherry was a gift from Mattheos Koffas (Addgene plasmid # 73424 ; http://n2t.net/addgene:73424 ; RRID:Addgene_73424)
