>Addgene plasmid #73424 | pETM6-4A6-mCherry | addgene partial sequence | sequence record 139326 | pBRrevBam 5'-GGTGATGTCGGCGATATAGG-3'
CGATGCGTCCGGCGTAGCCTAGGATCGAGATCGATCTCGATCCCGCGAAATTAATACGACTCACTACCCG
GGAATTGTGAGCGGATAACAATTCCCCTCTAGAAATAATTTTGTTTAACTTTAAGAAGGAGATATACATA
TGGTTTCAAAAGGCGAAGAAGACAACATGGCGATTATCAAGGAATTTATGCGTTTCAAGGTCCACATGGA
AGGCAGCGTCAATGGTCACGAATTTGAAATTGAAGGCGAAGGTGAAGGCCGTCCGTATGAAGGCACCCAG
ACGGCAAAACTGAAGGTCACCAAAGGCGGTCCGCTGCCGTTTGCTTGGGATATTCTGTCACCGCAATTCA
TGTATGGTTCGAAAGCGTACGTTAAGCATCCGGCCGATATCCCGGACTATCTGAAACTGTCCTTTCCGGA
AGGCTTCAAATGGGAACGTGTTATGAACTTCGAAGATGGCGGTGTGGTTACCGTCACGCAGGATAGCTCT
CTGCAAGACGGTGAATTTATTTATAAAGTGAAGCTGCGCGGCACCAATTTCCCGAGCGATGGTCCGGTTA
TGCAGAAAAAGACGATGGGCTGGGAAGCGAGTTCCGAACGTATGTACCCGGAAGACGGTGCCCTGAAAGG
CGAAATCAAGCAGCGCCTGAAACTGAAGGATGGCGGTCACTATGACGCAGAAGTGAAAACCACGTACAAG
GCTAAAAAGCCGGTCCAACTGCCGGGTGCATACAACGTGAACATCAAGCTGGATATCACCAGCCATAACG
AAGACTATACGATCGTTGAACAGTACGAACGTGCAGA
