>Addgene plasmid #73424 | pETM6-4A6-mCherry | addgene partial sequence | sequence record 139331 | T7term 5'-GCTAGTTATTGCTCAGCGG-3'
GTAGACGAGTCCATGTGCTGGCGTTCAAATTTCGCAGCAGCGGTTTCTTTACCAGACTCGAGGGTACCTT
ATTTGTACAGTTCATCCATACCGCCGGTAGAGTGGCGGCCTTCTGCACGTTCGTACTGTTCAACGATCGT
ATAGTCTTCGTTATGGCTGGTGATATCCAGCTTGATGTTCACGTTGTATGCACCCGGCAGTTGGACCGGC
TTTTTAGCCTTGTACGTGGTTTTCACTTCTGCGTCATAGTGACCGCCATCCTTCAGTTTCAGGCGCTGCT
TGATTTCGCCTTTCAGGGCACCGTCTTCCGGGTACATACGTTCGGAACTCGCTTCCCAGCCCATCGTCTT
TTTCTGCATAACCGGACCATCGCTCGGGAAATTGGTGCCGCGCAGCTTCACTTTATAAATAAATTCACCG
TCTTGCAGAGAGCTATCCTGCGTGACGGTAACCACACCGCCATCTTCGAAGTTCATAACACGTTCCCATT
TGAAGCCTTCCGGAAAGGACAGTTTCAGATAGTCCGGGATATCGGCCGGATGCTTAACGTACGCTTTCGA
ACCATACATGAATTGCGGTGACAGAATATCCCAAGCAAACGGCAGCGGACCGCCTTTGGTGACCTTCAGT
TTTGCCGTCTGGGTGCCTTCATACGGACGGCCTTCACCTTCGCCTTCAATTTCAAATTCGTGACCATTGA
CGCTGCCTTCCATGTGGACCTTGAAACGCATAAATTCCTTGATAATCGCCATGTTGTCTTCTTCGCCTTT
